>Addgene plasmid #237247 | p0AmpAB-PXdMLRQ | addgene full sequence | sequence record 472763 | Addgene NGS Result
AGAGACCGAGCGGTATCAGCTCACTCAAAGGCGGTAATACGGTTATCCACAGAATCAGGGGATAACGCAG
GAAAGAACATGTGAGCAAAAGGCCAGCAAAAGGCCAGGAACCGTAAAAAGGCCGCGTTGCTGGCGTTTTT
CCATAGGCTCCGCCCCCCTGACGAGCATCACAAAAATCGACGCTCAAGTCAGAGGTGGCGAAACCCGACA
GGACTATAAAGATACCAGGCGTTTCCCCCTGGAAGCTCCCTCGTGCGCTCTCCTGTTCCGACCCTGCCGC
TTACCGGATACCTGTCCGCCTTTCTCCCTTCGGGAAGCGTGGCGCTTTCTCATAGCTCACGCTGTAGGTA
TCTCAGTTCGGTGTAGGTCGTTCGCTCCAAGCTGGGCTGTGTGCACGAACCCCCCGTTCAGCCCGACCGC
TGCGCCTTATCCGGTAACTATCGTCTTGAGCCCAACCCGGTAAGACACGACTTATCGCCACTGGCAGCAG
CCACTGGTAACAGGATTAGCAGAGCGAGGTATGTAGGCGGTGCTACAGAGTTCTTGAAGTGGTGGCCTAA
CTACGGCTACACTAGAAGAACAGTATTTGGTATCTGCGCTCTGCTGAAGCCAGTTACCTTCGGAAAAAGA
GTTGGTAGCTCTTGATCCGGCAAACAAACCACCGCTGGTAGCGGTGGTTTTTTTGTTTGCAAGCAGCAGA
TTACGCGCAGAAAAAAAGGATCTCAAGAAGATCCTTTGATCTTTTCTACGGGGTCTGACGCTCAGTGGAA
CGAAAACTCACGTTAAGGGATTTTGGTCATGAGATTATCAAAAAGGATCTTCACCTAGATCCTTTTAAAT
TAAAAATGAAGTTTTAAATCAATCTAAAGTATATATGAGTAAACTTGGTCTGACAGTTACCAATGCTTAA
TCAGTGAGGCACCTATCTCAGCGATCTGTCTATTTCGTTCATCCATAGTTGCCTGGCTCCCCGTCGTGTA
GATAACTACGATACGGGAGGGCTTACCATCTGGCCCCAGTGCTGCAATGATACCGCGAGAGCCACGCTCA
CCGGCTCCAGATTTATCAGCAATAAACCAGCCAGCCGGAAGGGCCGAGCGCAGAAGTGGTCCTGCAACTT
TATCCGCCTCCATCCAGTCTATTAATTGTTGCCGGGAAGCTAGAGTAAGTAGTTCGCCAGTTAATAGTTT
GCGCAACGTTGTTGCCATTGCTACAGGCATCGTGGTGTCACGCTCGTCGTTTGGTATGGCTTCATTCAGC
TCCGGTTCCCAACGATCAAGGCGAGTTACATGATCCCCCATGTTGTGCAAAAAAGCGGTTAGCTCCTTCG
GTCCTCCGATCGTTGTCAGAAGTAAGTTGGCCGCAGTGTTATCACTCATGGTTATGGCAGCACTGCATAA
TTCTCTTACTGTCATGCCATCCGTAAGATGCTTTTCTGTGACTGGTGAGTACTCAACCAAGTCATTCTGA
GAATAGTGTATGCGGCGACCGAGTTGCTCTTGCCCGGCGTCAATACGGGATAATACCGCGCCACATAGCA
GAACTTTAAAAGTGCTCATCATTGGAAAACGTTCTTCGGGGCGAAAACTCTCAAGGATCTTACCGCTGTT
GAGATCCAGTTCGATGTAACCCACTCGTGCACCCAACTGATCTTCAGCATCTTTTACTTTCACCAGCGTT
TCTGGGTGAGCAAAAACAGGAAGGCAAAATGCCGCAAAAAAGGGAATAAGGGCGACACGGAAATGTTGAA
TACTCATACTCTTCCTTTTTCAATATTATTGAAGCATTTATCAGGGTTATTGTCTCATGAGCGGATACAT
ATTTGAATGTATTTAGAAAAATAAACAAATAGGGGTTCCGCGCACATTTCCCCGAAAAGTGCCACCTGAC
GTCTAAGAAACCATTATTATCATGACATTAACCTATAAAAATAGGCGTATCACGAGGCCCTTTCGTCTCG
CGCGTTTCGGTGATGACGGTGAAAACCTCTGACACATGCAGCTCCCGGAGACGGTCACAGCTTGTCTGTA
AGCGGATGCCGGGAGCAGACAAGCCCGTCAGGGCGCGTCAGCGGGTGTTGGCGGGTGTCGGGGCTGGCTT
AACTATGCGGCATCAGAGCAGATTGTACTGGGTCTCAGTGCAGACTTGGCATTCAAGAACTGGCAACGTC
ATCCATTGTCATGAGAACGTGTTGTATACCGATTTGACGAAGAATAGAGCATGGACTTTTAATAATGAAC
CATAGGGAGGAAGGGCTTCGATGAATTCTTCCTCATGCGGTTAAAGAAACGGCTGTTCGCTTACCTAATC
GACTTTTCGCTGAACTTCCAACACCTTCCTGCAGACTCGTCGACTCTCGCGCGTCATCCTCATTCATCCT
CTGTCTTTCACGTCTTTCTCATCTGTTTCTTTCTGTTCATCTCCGTTCGCCTACTGTGTAAAGGCTAACT
AGAACATCGGGAGCGACTGTTCATCCGCCATACTAATGCTTATCCGTTGAAGAAATGCTGACAATTTGTA
TAAAACACCATGTTTCGCTAATATCTTTCCTGCCCCTCATCACATCATATCAAACTGACGCACACTCATA
TCTCCTCGCACTCACCTTCACATATTCTATCTCCTTCTCTATCCCCATCGAACAATAATG
Features (pLannotate 1.2.2; 5 found; start..end, strand, type, name):
    138..726     -  rep_origin     ori: high-copy-number ColE1/pMB1/pBR322/pUC origin of replication
    897..1757    -  CDS            AmpR: β-lactamase; bla; confers resistance to ampicillin, carbenicillin, and related antibiotics
   1758..1862    -  promoter       AmpR promoter: bla
   1957..1992    +  CDS            rop (fragment): Rop protein, which maintains plasmids at low copy number; rop
   2094..2130    +  misc_feature   bom (fragment): basis of mobility region from pBR322
