[The description below was written by a language model from this plasmid's Addgene catalogue record and pLannotate feature annotations shown in this document.]
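Description:
p0AmpAB-PXdMLRQ is a small (about 2.65 kb) synthetic biology part plasmid that stores a single regulatory element, the MLRQ promoter from the carotenoid-producing red yeast Xanthophyllomyces dendrorhous, in the p0AmpAB backbone. It is maintained in E. coli. The annotated sequence shows a high-copy ColE1/pUC-type origin of replication and a β-lactamase gene (AmpR) driven by its native bla promoter, which provides ampicillin selection. This agrees with the catalogue listing of a high-copy, ampicillin-resistant plasmid. Two very short matches to rop and the pBR322 bom region are also annotated. At only a few dozen bases each, they are fragments and are unlikely to be functional. They may be backbone remnants or chance similarity.

The insert itself, PXdMLRQ, was not recognised by the automated annotation, which is expected for a promoter from a non-model yeast. It presumably lies in the unannotated portion of the sequence outside the origin and resistance cassette, but the record does not give its coordinates or length. The record also does not describe the gene from which the promoter derives beyond the MLRQ name. No yeast origin, yeast selection marker, reporter or coding sequence is annotated, so the plasmid appears to serve only as a storage and donor vector, not as an expression construct.

The cloning method is Golden Gate, which indicates that the promoter is kept as a modular part for release by type IIS restriction digestion and assembly with coding sequences and terminators into larger transcription units. The specific enzyme and overhangs are not stated. The plasmid belongs to a genetic toolkit developed to establish X. dendrorhous as an engineerable host.
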