Addgene plasmid #237247: p0AmpAB-PXdMLRQ
Purpose: Carries the X. dendrorhous MLRQ promoter
Depositing lab: Eric Young. Depositing organization: Worcester Polytechnic Institute. Publication: Omics-driven onboarding of the carotenoid producing red yeast Xanthophyllomyces dendrorhous CBS 6938. Tobin EE, Collins JH, Marsan CB, Nadeau GT, Mori K, Lipzen A, Mondo S, Grigoriev IV, Young EM. Appl Microbiol Biotechnol. 2024 Dec 28;108(1):547. doi: 10.1007/s00253-024-13379-w. PubMed 39731599.
Backbone
  Vector backbone: p0AmpAB
  Vector type: Synthetic Biology
Growth in bacteria
  Bacterial resistance: Ampicillin, 100 μg/mL
  Growth temperature: 37°C
  Growth strain: DH5alpha
  Copy number: High Copy
Gene/Insert
  Gene/Insert name: PXdMLRQ
  Species: Xanthophyllomyces dendrorhous
  Cloning method: Golden Gate
Terms and licenses: Academic/Nonprofit Terms; Industry Terms: Not Available to Industry
How to cite: p0AmpAB-PXdMLRQ was a gift from Eric Young (Addgene plasmid # 237247 ; http://n2t.net/addgene:237247 ; RRID:Addgene_237247)
